Addgene plasmid #19732: pLenti CMV GFP DEST (736-1)
Purpose: (Empty Backbone) 3rd gen lentiviral Gateway destination vector, expression/RNAi, eGFP co-expression
Depositing lab: Eric Campeau & Paul Kaufman. Depositing organization: University of Massachusetts, Worcester. Publication: A versatile viral system for expression and depletion of proteins in mammalian cells. Campeau E, Ruhl VE, Rodier F, Smith CL, Rahmberg BL, Fuss JO, Campisi J, Yaswen P, Cooper PK, Kaufman PD.. PLoS One. 2009 Aug 6;4(8):e6529. 10.1371/journal.pone.0006529 PubMed 19657394.
Backbone
  Vector backbone: p156RRL-sinPPT-CMV-GFP-PRE/Nhe I
  Backbone size (bp): 9205
  Vector type: Mammalian Expression, Lentiviral, RNAi ; Gateway Destination vector
Growth in bacteria
  Bacterial resistance: Chloramphenicol and Ampicillin, 25 & 100 μg/mL
  Growth temperature: 37°C
  Growth strain: DB3.1
  Growth instructions: DB3.1, 370C
  Copy number: High Copy
Gene/Insert
  Gene/Insert name: None
  Cloning method: Gateway Cloning
  Sequencing primers: 5′ n/a
Resource information
  A portion of this plasmid was derived from a plasmid made by: GFP cDNA derived from pEGFP-C1 (Clontech).
Terms and licenses: Academic/Nonprofit Terms; Industry Terms: Not Available to Industry
Depositor comments: There are minor discrepancies between Addgene's quality control sequence and the reference sequence provided by the depositing lab. These discrepancies should not affect plasmid function.
How to cite: pLenti CMV GFP DEST (736-1) was a gift from Eric Campeau & Paul Kaufman (Addgene plasmid # 19732 ; http://n2t.net/addgene:19732 ; RRID:Addgene_19732)
