[The description below was written by a language model from this plasmid's Addgene catalogue record, the feature table of its GenBank file and pLannotate feature annotations shown in this document.]
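Description:
pLenti CMV GFP DEST (736-1) is an empty third-generation lentiviral Gateway destination vector of about 9.2 kb, built on the p156RRL-sinPPT-CMV-GFP-PRE backbone and intended for mammalian expression or RNAi with eGFP co-expression. It replicates in E. coli from a high-copy ColE1/pUC-type origin and carries ampicillin resistance on the backbone plus chloramphenicol resistance within the Gateway cassette. An f1 origin and an SV40 origin are also present. Because the cassette encodes the CcdB gyrase toxin, the unrecombined plasmid is maintained in a ccdB-tolerant strain (DB3.1).

The viral genome is transcribed from an RSV promoter fused to a truncated HIV-1 5' LTR, which makes packaging Tat-independent. This is followed by the Ψ packaging signal with a gag fragment, the RRE for Rev-dependent export, and the cPPT/CTS. Inside the provirus, a CMV enhancer/promoter drives EGFP (derived from pEGFP-C1), followed by WPRE to boost transcript levels. Unusually, the attR1–CmR–ccdB–attR2 cassette lies downstream of WPRE, just before the 3' LTR, rather than directly behind the CMV promoter. No promoter is annotated for it, so an LR reaction would presumably bring in an entry cassette with its own promoter, such as an shRNA or expression unit, while EGFP marks transduced cells. The automated annotation labels the downstream LTR as a truncated 5' LTR, but a partial GenBank record identifies a self-inactivating ΔU3 3' LTR, followed by an SV40 poly(A) signal.

The two GenBank records cover only short sequencing reads. One of them annotates attB2 rather than attR2, a difference the record does not explain. The depositor notes minor sequence discrepancies that should not affect function.
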