Features (pLannotate 1.2.2; 33 found; start..end, strand, type, name):
     26..130     +  promoter       AmpR promoter: bla
    131..991     +  CDS            AmpR: β-lactamase; bla; confers resistance to ampicillin, carbenicillin, and related antibiotics
   1162..1750    +  rep_origin     ori: high-copy-number ColE1/pMB1/pBR322/pUC origin of replication
   1933..2025    +  CDS            lacI (fragment): lac repressor; lacI; The lac repressor binds to the lac operator to inhibit transcription in E. coli. This inhibition can be relieved by adding lactose or isopropyl-β-D-thiogalactopyranoside (IPTG).
   2038..2059    +  protein_bind   CAP binding site: CAP binding activates transcription in the presence of cAMP. E. coli catabolite activator protein
   2074..2104    +  promoter       lac promoter: promoter for the E. coli lac operon
   2112..2128    +  protein_bind   lac operator: The lac repressor binds to the lac operator to inhibit transcription in E. coli. This inhibition can be relieved by adding lactose or isopropyl-β-D-thiogalactopyranoside (IPTG). lac repressor encoded by lacI
   2173..2191    +  promoter       T3 promoter: promoter for bacteriophage T3 RNA polymerase
   2219..2445    +  promoter       RSV promoter: Rous sarcoma virus enhancer/promoter
   2446..2626    +  LTR            5' LTR (truncated): truncated 5' long terminal repeat (LTR) from HIV-1
   2673..2798    +  misc_feature   HIV-1 Ψ: packaging signal of human immunodeficiency virus type 1
   2782..3145    +  CDS            HIV-1 gag (fragment): gag protein from human immunodeficiency virus 1; gag
   3291..3524    +  misc_feature   RRE: The Rev response element (RRE) of HIV-1 allows for Rev-dependent mRNA export from the nucleus to the cytoplasm.
   3901..4001    +  CDS            Rev (fragment): human immunodeficiency virus 1 (HIV-1) Rev protein; rev; enhances nuclear export of unspliced and incompletely spliced viral mRNAs
   4020..4136    +  misc_feature   cPPT/CTS: central polypurine tract and central termination sequence of HIV-1
   4159..4462    +  enhancer       CMV enhancer: human cytomegalovirus immediate early enhancer
   4463..4666    +  promoter       CMV promoter: human cytomegalovirus (CMV) immediate early promoter
   4762..5481    +  CDS            EGFP: the original enhanced GFP (Yang et al., 1996) mammalian codon-optimized
   5497..6085    +  misc_feature   WPRE: woodchuck hepatitis virus posttranscriptional regulatory element
   6142..6266    +  protein_bind   attR1: mutant version of attR; recombination site for the Gateway® LR reaction LR Clonase™
   6291..6321    +  promoter       lac UV5 promoter: E. coli lac promoter with an "up" mutation
   6345..6374    +  promoter       cat promoter (fragment): promoter of the E. coli cat gene encoding chloramphenicol acetyltransferase
   6375..7034    +  CDS            CmR: chloramphenicol acetyltransferase; cat; confers resistance to chloramphenicol
   7213..7371    +  CDS            ccdA (fragment): CCDA_ECO57 - Also known as H, letA. Experimental evidence at protein level: Swiss-Prot protein existence level 1. Antitoxin component of a type II toxin-antitoxin (TA) system which inhibits the post-segregational killing (PSK) of plasmid-free cells, also referred to as a plasmid addiction system. Binds to and blocks the activity of CcdB; will also remove bound CcdB protein from the CcdB-GyrA complex by forming a CcdA-CcdB complex, a process termed rejuvenation. Functions as a transcriptional corepressor for the ccdAB operon, repression also requires CcdB (By similarity). From Escherichia coli
   7376..7678    +  CDS            ccdB: CCDB_ECOLI - Also known as G, letB, letD. Experimental evidence at protein level: Swiss-Prot protein existence level 1. Toxic component of a type II toxin-antitoxin (TA) system, functioning in plasmid maintainence. Responsible for the post- segregational killing (PSK) of plasmid-free cells, also referred to as a plasmid addiction system. Half-life of over 2 hours. Cell killing by CcdB is accompanied by filamentation, defects in chromosome and plasmid segregation, defects in cell division, formation of anucleate cells, decreased DNA synthesis and plasmid loss. Interferes with the activity of DN
   7722..7846    -  protein_bind   attR2: mutant version of attR; recombination site for the Gateway® LR reaction LR Clonase™
   7868..8020    +  CDS            nef (fragment): NEF_HV1LA - Experimental evidence at protein level: Swiss-Prot protein existence level 1. Extracellular Nef protein targets CD4(+) T-lymphocytes for apoptosis by interacting with CXCR4 surface receptors. From Human immunodeficiency virus type 1 group M subtype B (isolate Lai) (HIV-1).
   8006..8186    +  LTR            5' LTR (truncated): truncated 5' long terminal repeat (LTR) from HIV-1
   8258..8379    +  polyA_signal   SV40 poly(A) signal: SV40 polyadenylation signal
   8419..8554    +  rep_origin     SV40 ori: SV40 origin of replication
   8575..8593    -  promoter       T7 promoter: promoter for bacteriophage T7 RNA polymerase
   8601..8756    +  CDS            lacZα (fragment): LacZα fragment of β-galactosidase; lacZ fragment
   8761..9189    +  rep_origin     f1 ori (sequence partly withheld): f1 bacteriophage origin of replication; arrow indicates direction of (+) strand synthesis
>Addgene plasmid #19732 | pLenti CMV GFP DEST (736-1) | addgene full sequence | sequence record 201360 | Addgene NGS Result
AGGTGGCACTTTTCGGGGAAATGTGCGCGGAACCCCTATTTGTTTATTTTTCTAAATACATTCAAATATG
TATCCGCTCATGAGACAATAACCCTGATAAATGCTTCAATAATATTGAAAAAGGAAGAGTATGAGTATTC
AACATTTCCGTGTCGCCCTTATTCCCTTTTTTGCGGCATTTTGCCTTCCTGTTTTTGCTCACCCAGAAAC
GCTGGTGAAAGTAAAAGATGCTGAAGATCAGTTGGGTGCACGAGTGGGTTACATCGAACTGGATCTCAAC
AGCGGTAAGATCCTTGAGAGTTTTCGCCCCGAAGAACGTTTTCCAATGATGAGCACTTTTAAAGTTCTGC
TATGTGGCGCGGTATTATCCCGTATTGACGCCGGGCAAGAGCAACTCGGTCGCCGCATACACTATTCTCA
GAATGACTTGGTTGAGTACTCACCAGTCACAGAAAAGCATCTTACGGATGGCATGACAGTAAGAGAATTA
TGCAGTGCTGCCATAACCATGAGTGATAACACTGCGGCCAACTTACTTCTGACAACGATCGGAGGACCGA
AGGAGCTAACCGCTTTTTTGCACAACATGGGGGATCATGTAACTCGCCTTGATCGTTGGGAACCGGAGCT
GAATGAAGCCATACCAAACGACGAGCGTGACACCACGATGCCTGTAGCAATGGCAACAACGTTGCGCAAA
CTATTAACTGGCGAACTACTTACTCTAGCTTCCCGGCAACAATTAATAGACTGGATGGAGGCGGATAAAG
TTGCAGGACCACTTCTGCGCTCGGCCCTTCCGGCTGGCTGGTTTATTGCTGATAAATCTGGAGCCGGTGA
GCGTGGGTCTCGCGGTATCATTGCAGCACTGGGGCCAGATGGTAAGCCCTCCCGTATCGTAGTTATCTAC
ACGACGGGGAGTCAGGCAACTATGGATGAACGAAATAGACAGATCGCTGAGATAGGTGCCTCACTGATTA
AGCATTGGTAACTGTCAGACCAAGTTTACTCATATATACTTTAGATTGATTTAAAACTTCATTTTTAATT
TAAAAGGATCTAGGTGAAGATCCTTTTTGATAATCTCATGACCAAAATCCCTTAACGTGAGTTTTCGTTC
CACTGAGCGTCAGACCCCGTAGAAAAGATCAAAGGATCTTCTTGAGATCCTTTTTTTCTGCGCGTAATCT
GCTGCTTGCAAACAAAAAAACCACCGCTACCAGCGGTGGTTTGTTTGCCGGATCAAGAGCTACCAACTCT
TTTTCCGAAGGTAACTGGCTTCAGCAGAGCGCAGATACCAAATACTGTTCTTCTAGTGTAGCCGTAGTTA
GGCCACCACTTCAAGAACTCTGTAGCACCGCCTACATACCTCGCTCTGCTAATCCTGTTACCAGTGGCTG
CTGCCAGTGGCGATAAGTCGTGTCTTACCGGGTTGGACTCAAGACGATAGTTACCGGATAAGGCGCAGCG
GTCGGGCTGAACGGGGGGTTCGTGCACACAGCCCAGCTTGGAGCGAACGACCTACACCGAACTGAGATAC
CTACAGCGTGAGCTATGAGAAAGCGCCACGCTTCCCGAAGGGAGAAAGGCGGACAGGTATCCGGTAAGCG
GCAGGGTCGGAACAGGAGAGCGCACGAGGGAGCTTCCAGGGGGAAACGCCTGGTATCTTTATAGTCCTGT
CGGGTTTCGCCACCTCTGACTTGAGCGTCGATTTTTGTGATGCTCGTCAGGGGGGCGGAGCCTATGGAAA
AACGCCAGCAACGCGGCCTTTTTACGGTTCCTGGCCTTTTGCTGGCCTTTTGCTCACATGTTCTTTCCTG
CGTTATCCCCTGATTCTGTGGATAACCGTATTACCGCCTTTGAGTGAGCTGATACCGCTCGCCGCAGCCG
AACGACCGAGCGCAGCGAGTCAGTGAGCGAGGAAGCGGAAGAGCGCCCAATACGCAAACCGCCTCTCCCC
GCGCGTTGGCCGATTCATTAATGCAGCTGGCACGACAGGTTTCCCGACTGGAAAGCGGGCAGTGAGCGCA
ACGCAATTAATGTGAGTTAGCTCACTCATTAGGCACCCCAGGCTTTACACTTTATGCTTCCGGCTCGTAT
GTTGTGTGGAATTGTGAGCGGATAACAATTTCACACAGGAAACAGCTATGACCATGATTACGCCAAGCGC
GCAATTAACCCTCACTAAAGGGAACAAAAGCTGGAGCTGCAAGCTTAATGTAGTCTTATGCAATACTCTT
GTAGTCTTGCAACATGGTAACGATGAGTTAGCAACATGCCTTACAAGGAGAGAAAAAGCACCGTGCATGC
CGATTGGTGGAAGTAAGGTGGTACGATCGTGCCTTATTAGGAAGGCAACAGACGGGTCTGACATGGATTG
GACGAACCACTGAATTGCCGCATTGCAGAGATATTGTATTTAAGTGCCTAGCTCGATACATAAACGGGTC
TCTCTGGTTAGACCAGATCTGAGCCTGGGAGCTCTCTGGCTAACTAGGGAACCCACTGCTTAAGCCTCAA
TAAAGCTTGCCTTGAGTGCTTCAAGTAGTGTGTGCCCGTCTGTTGTGTGACTCTGGTAACTAGAGATCCC
TCAGACCCTTTTAGTCAGTGTGGAAAATCTCTAGCAGTGGCGCCCGAACAGGGACTTGAAAGCGAAAGGG
AAACCAGAGGAGCTCTCTCGACGCAGGACTCGGCTTGCTGAAGCGCGCACGGCAAGAGGCGAGGGGCGGC
GACTGGTGAGTACGCCAAAAATTTTGACTAGCGGAGGCTAGAAGGAGAGAGATGGGTGCGAGAGCGTCAG
TATTAAGCGGGGGAGAATTAGATCGCGATGGGAAAAAATTCGGTTAAGGCCAGGGGGAAAGAAAAAATAT
AAATTAAAACATATAGTATGGGCAAGCAGGGAGCTAGAACGATTCGCAGTTAATCCTGGCCTGTTAGAAA
CATCAGAAGGCTGTAGACAAATACTGGGACAGCTACAACCATCCCTTCAGACAGGATCAGAAGAACTTAG
ATCATTATATAATACAGTAGCAACCCTCTATTGTGTGCATCAAAGGATAGAGATAAAAGACACCAAGGAA
GCTTTAGACAAGATAGAGGAAGAGCAAAACAAAAGTAAGACCACCGCACAGCAAGCGGCCGCTGATCTTC
AGACCTGGAGGAGGAGATATGAGGGACAATTGGAGAAGTGAATTATATAAATATAAAGTAGTAAAAATTG
AACCATTAGGAGTAGCACCCACCAAGGCAAAGAGAAGAGTGGTGCAGAGAGAAAAAAGAGCAGTGGGAAT
AGGAGCTTTGTTCCTTGGGTTCTTGGGAGCAGCAGGAAGCACTATGGGCGCAGCGTCAATGACGCTGACG
GTACAGGCCAGACAATTATTGTCTGGTATAGTGCAGCAGCAGAACAATTTGCTGAGGGCTATTGAGGCGC
AACAGCATCTGTTGCAACTCACAGTCTGGGGCATCAAGCAGCTCCAGGCAAGAATCCTGGCTGTGGAAAG
ATACCTAAAGGATCAACAGCTCCTGGGGATTTGGGGTTGCTCTGGAAAACTCATTTGCACCACTGCTGTG
CCTTGGAATGCTAGTTGGAGTAATAAATCTCTGGAACAGATTTGGAATCACACGACCTGGATGGAGTGGG
ACAGAGAAATTAACAATTACACAAGCTTAATACACTCCTTAATTGAAGAATCGCAAAACCAGCAAGAAAA
GAATGAACAAGAATTATTGGAATTAGATAAATGGGCAAGTTTGTGGAATTGGTTTAACATAACAAATTGG
CTGTGGTATATAAAATTATTCATAATGATAGTAGGAGGCTTGGTAGGTTTAAGAATAGTTTTTGCTGTAC
TTTCTATAGTGAATAGAGTTAGGCAGGGATATTCACCATTATCGTTTCAGACCCACCTCCCAACCCCGAG
GGGACCCGACAGGCCCGAAGGAATAGAAGAAGAAGGTGGAGAGAGAGACAGAGACAGATCCATTCGATTA
GTGAACGGATCTCGACGGTATCGGTTAACTTTTAAAAGAAAAGGGGGGATTGGGGGGTACAGTGCAGGGG
AAAGAATAGTAGACATAATAGCAACAGACATACAAACTAAAGAATTACAAAAACAAATTACAAAATTCAA
AATTTTATCGATAAGCTTGGGAGTTCCGCGTTACATAACTTACGGTAAATGGCCCGCCTGGCTGACCGCC
CAACGACCCCCGCCCATTGACGTCAATAATGACGTATGTTCCCATAGTAACGCCAATAGGGACTTTCCAT
TGACGTCAATGGGTGGAGTATTTACGGTAAACTGCCCACTTGGCAGTACATCAAGTGTATCATATGCCAA
GTACGCCCCCTATTGACGTCAATGACGGTAAATGGCCCGCCTGGCATTATGCCCAGTACATGACCTTATG
GGACTTTCCTACTTGGCAGTACATCTACGTATTAGTCATCGCTATTACCATGGTGATGCGGTTTTGGCAG
TACATCAATGGGCGTGGATAGCGGTTTGACTCACGGGGATTTCCAAGTCTCCACCCCATTGACGTCAATG
GGAGTTTGTTTTGGCACCAAAATCAACGGGACTTTCCAAAATGTCGTAACAACTCCGCCCCATTGACGCA
AATGGGCGGTAGGCGTGTACGGTGGGAGGTCTATATAAGCAGAGCTCGTTTAGTGAACCGTCAGATCGCC
TGGAGACGCCATCCACGCTGTTTTGACCTCCATAGAAGACACCGACTCTAGAGGATCCACCGGTCGCCAC
CATGGTGAGCAAGGGCGAGGAGCTGTTCACCGGGGTGGTGCCCATCCTGGTCGAGCTGGACGGCGACGTA
AACGGCCACAAGTTCAGCGTGTCCGGCGAGGGCGAGGGCGATGCCACCTACGGCAAGCTGACCCTGAAGT
TCATCTGCACCACCGGCAAGCTGCCCGTGCCCTGGCCCACCCTCGTGACCACCCTGACCTACGGCGTGCA
GTGCTTCAGCCGCTACCCCGACCACATGAAGCAGCACGACTTCTTCAAGTCCGCCATGCCCGAAGGCTAC
GTCCAGGAGCGCACCATCTTCTTCAAGGACGACGGCAACTACAAGACCCGCGCCGAGGTGAAGTTCGAGG
GCGACACCCTGGTGAACCGCATCGAGCTGAAGGGCATCGACTTCAAGGAGGACGGCAACATCCTGGGGCA
CAAGCTGGAGTACAACTACAACAGCCACAACGTCTATATCATGGCCGACAAGCAGAAGAACGGCATCAAG
GTGAACTTCAAGATCCGCCACAACATCGAGGACGGCAGCGTGCAGCTCGCCGACCACTACCAGCAGAACA
CCCCCATCGGCGACGGCCCCGTGCTGCTGCCCGACAACCACTACCTGAGCACCCAGTCCGCCCTGAGCAA
AGACCCCAACGAGAAGCGCGATCACATGGTCCTGCTGGAGTTCGTGACCGCCGCCGGGATCACTCTCGGC
ATGGACGAGCTGTACAAGTAAAGCGGCCGCGTCGACAATCAACCTCTGGATTACAAAATTTGTGAAAGAT
TGACTGGTATTCTTAACTATGTTGCTCCTTTTACGCTATGTGGATACGCTGCTTTAATGCCTTTGTATCA
TGCTATTGCTTCCCGTATGGCTTTCATTTTCTCCTCCTTGTATAAATCCTGGTTGCTGTCTCTTTATGAG
GAGTTGTGGCCCGTTGTCAGGCAACGTGGCGTGGTGTGCACTGTGTTTGCTGACGCAACCCCCACTGGTT
GGGGCATTGCCACCACCTGTCAGCTCCTTTCCGGGACTTTCGCTTTCCCCCTCCCTATTGCCACGGCGGA
ACTCATCGCCGCCTGCCTTGCCCGCTGCTGGACAGGGGCTCGGCTGTTGGGCACTGACAATTCCGTGGTG
TTGTCGGGGAAGCTGACGTCCTTTCCATGGCTGCTCGCCTGTGTTGCCACCTGGATTCTGCGCGGGACGT
CCTTCTGCTACGTCCCTTCGGCCCTCAATCCAGCGGACCTTCCTTCCCGCGGCCTGCTGCCGGCTCTGCG
GCCTCTTCCGCGTCTTCGCCTTCGCCCTCAGACGAGTCGGATCTCCCTTTGGGCCGCCTCCCCGCCTGGA
ATTCTGCAGATATCCGGACTAGTCCAGTGTGGTGGAATTCTGCAGATATCAACAAGTTTGTACAAAAAAG
CTGAACGAGAAACGTAAAATGATATAAATATCAATATATTAAATTAGATTTTGCATAAAAAACAGACTAC
ATAATACTGTAAAACACAACATATCCAGTCACTATGGCGGCCGCATTAGGCACCCCAGGCTTTACACTTT
ATGCTTCCGGCTCGTATAATGTGTGGATTTTGAGTTAGGATCCGTCGAGATTTTCAGGAGCTAAGGAAGC
TAAAATGGAGAAAAAAATCACTGGATATACCACCGTTGATATATCCCAATGGCATCGTAAAGAACATTTT
GAGGCATTTCAGTCAGTTGCTCAATGTACCTATAACCAGACCGTTCAGCTGGATATTACGGCCTTTTTAA
AGACCGTAAAGAAAAATAAGCACAAGTTTTATCCGGCCTTTATTCACATTCTTGCCCGCCTGATGAATGC
TCATCCGGAATTCCGTATGGCAATGAAAGACGGTGAGCTGGTGATATGGGATAGTGTTCACCCTTGTTAC
ACCGTTTTCCATGAGCAAACTGAAACGTTTTCATCGCTCTGGAGTGAATACCACGACGATTTCCGGCAGT
TTCTACACATATATTCGCAAGATGTGGCGTGTTACGGTGAAAACCTGGCCTATTTCCCTAAAGGGTTTAT
TGAGAATATGTTTTTCGTCTCAGCCAATCCCTGGGTGAGTTTCACCAGTTTTGATTTAAACGTGGCCAAT
ATGGACAACTTCTTCGCCCCCGTTTTCACCATGGGCAAATATTATACGCAAGGCGACAAGGTGCTGATGC
CGCTGGCGATTCAGGTTCATCATGCCGTTTGTGATGGCTTCCATGTCGGCAGAATGCTTAATGAATTACA
ACAGTACTGCGATGAGTGGCAGGGCGGGGCGTAAAGATCTGGATCCGGCTTACTAAAAGCCAGATAACAG
TATGCGTATTTGCGCGCTGATTTTTGCGGTATAAGAATATATACTGATATGTATACCCGAAGTATGTCAA
AAAGAGGTATGCTATGAAGCAGCGTATTACAGTGACAGTTGACAGCGACAGCTATCAGTTGCTCAAGGCA
TATATGATGTCAATATCTCCGGTCTGGTAAGCACAACCATGCAGAATGAAGCCCGTCGTCTGCGTGCCGA
ACGCTGGAAAGCGGAAAATCAGGAAGGGATGGCTGAGGTCGCCCGGTTTATTGAAATGAACGGCTCTTTT
GCTGACGAGAACAGGGGCTGGTGAAATGCAGTTTAAGGTTTACACCTATAAAAGAGAGAGCCGTTATCGT
CTGTTTGTGGATGTACAGAGTGATATTATTGACACGCCCGGGCGACGGATGGTGATCCCCCTGGCCAGTG
CACGTCTGCTGTCAGATAAAGTCTCCCGTGAACTTTACCCGGTGGTGCATATCGGGGATGAAAGCTGGCG
CATGATGACCACCGATATGGCCAGTGTGCCGGTCTCCGTTATCGGGGAAGAAGTGGCTGATCTCAGCCAC
CGCGAAAATGACATCAAAAACGCCATTAACCTGATGTTCTGGGGAATATAAATGTCAGGCTCCCTTATAC
ACAGCCAGTCTGCAGGTCGACCATAGTGACTGGATATGTTGTGTTTTACAGTATTATGTAGTCTGTTTTT
TATGCAAAATCTAATTTAATATATTGATATTTATATCATTTTACGTTTCTCGTTCAGCTTTCTTGTACAA
AGTGGTTGATATCCAGCACAGTGGCGGCCGCTCGAGGGCCCGGTACCTTTAAGACCAATGACTTACAAGG
CAGCTGTAGATCTTAGCCACTTTTTAAAAGAAAAGGGGGGACTGGAAGGGCTAGCTCACTCCCAACGAAG
ACAAGATCTGCTTTTTGCTTGTACTGGGTCTCTCTGGTTAGACCAGATCTGAGCCTGGGAGCTCTCTGGC
TAACTAGGGAACCCACTGCTTAAGCCTCAATAAAGCTTGCCTTGAGTGCTTCAAGTAGTGTGTGCCCGTC
TGTTGTGTGACTCTGGTAACTAGAGATCCCTCAGACCCTTTTAGTCAGTGTGGAAAATCTCTAGCAGTAG
TAGTTCATGTCATCTTATTATTCAGTATTTATAACTTGCAAAGAAATGAATATCAGAGAGTGAGAGGAAC
TTGTTTATTGCAGCTTATAATGGTTACAAATAAAGCAATAGCATCACAAATTTCACAAATAAAGCATTTT
TTTCACTGCATTCTAGTTGTGGTTTGTCCAAACTCATCAATGTATCTTATCATGTCTGGCTCTAGCTATC
CCGCCCCTAACTCCGCCCATCCCGCCCCTAACTCCGCCCAGTTCCGCCCATTCTCCGCCCCATGGCTGAC
TAATTTTTTTTATTTATGCAGAGGCCGAGGCCGCCTCGGCCTCTGAGCTATTCCAGAAGTAGTGAGGAGG
CTTTTTTGGAGGCCTAGGGACGTACCCAATTCGCCCTATAGTGAGTCGTATTACGCGCGCTCACTGGCCG
TCGTTTTACAACGTCGTGACTGGGAAAACCCTGGCGTTACCCAACTTAATCGCCTTGCAGCACATCCCCC
TTTCGCCAGCTGGCGTAATAGCGAAGAGGCCCGCACCGATCGCCCTTCCCAACAGTTGCGCAGCCTGAAT
GGCGAATGGG
[124 nt withheld, positions 8761-8884]
C
[91 nt withheld, positions 8886-8976]
A
[49 nt withheld, positions 8978-9026]
CCTTTGACGTTGGAGTCCACGTTCTTT
[37 nt withheld, positions 9054-9090]
ACCCTATCTCGGTCTATTCTTTTGATTTATAAGGGATTTTGCCGATTTCGGCCTATTGGTTAAAAAATGA
GCTGATTTAACAAAAATTTAACGCGAATTTTAACAAAATATTAACGCTTACAATTT
