LOCUS       Exported 692 bp ds-DNA linear SYN 19-MAY-2021
DEFINITION  3rd gen lentiviral Gateway destination vector, expression/RNAi, eGFP
            co-expression.
ACCESSION   .
VERSION     .
KEYWORDS    pLenti CMV GFP DEST (736-1)
SOURCE      synthetic DNA construct
  ORGANISM  synthetic DNA construct
REFERENCE   1 (bases 1 to 692)
  AUTHORS   Campeau E, Ruhl VE, Rodier F, Smith CL, Rahmberg BL, Fuss JO,
            Campisi J, Yaswen P, Cooper PK, Kaufman PD.
  TITLE     A versatile viral system for expression and depletion of proteins in
            mammalian cells.
  JOURNAL   PLoS One. 2009 Aug 6;4(8):e6529.
  PUBMED    19657394
REFERENCE   2 (bases 1 to 692)
  AUTHORS   .
  TITLE     Direct Submission
  JOURNAL   Exported May 19, 2021 from SnapGene Server 1.1.58
            http://www.snapgene.com
FEATURES             Location/Qualifiers
     source          1..692
                     /organism="synthetic DNA construct"
                     /mol_type="other DNA"
     primer_bind     complement(86..107)
                     /label=EGFP-C
                     /note="EGFP, forward primer"
     primer_bind     435..454
                     /label=EXFP-R
                     /note="For distinguishing EGFP variants, reverse primer"
ORIGIN
        1 aaattttgta atccagaggt tgattgtcga cgcggccgct ttacttgtac agctcgtcca
       61 tgccgagagt gatcccggcg gcggtcacga actccagcag gaccatgtga tcgcgcttct
      121 cgttggggtc tttgctcagg gcggactggg tgctcaggta gtggttgtcg ggcagcagca
      181 cggggccgtc gccgatgggg gtgttctgct ggtagtggtc ggcgagctgc acgctgccgt
      241 cctcgatgtt gtggcggatc ttgaagttca ccttgatgcc gttcttctgc ttgtcggcca
      301 tgatatagac gttgtggctg ttgtagttgt actccagctt gtgccccagg atgttgccgt
      361 cctccttgaa gtcgatgccc ttcagctcga tgcggttcac cagggtgtcg ccctcgaact
      421 tcacctcggc gcgggtcttg tagttgccgt cgtccttgaa gaagatggtg cgctcctgga
      481 cgtagccttc gggcatggcg gacttgaaga agtcgtgctg cttcatgtgg tcggggtagc
      541 ggctgaagca ctgcacgccg taggtcaggg tggtcacgag ggtgggccag ggcacgggca
      601 gcttgccggt ggtgcagatg aacttcaggg tcagcttgcc gtaggtggca tcgccctcgc
      661 cctcgccgga cacgctgaac ttgtggccgt tt
//
