LOCUS       Exported 769 bp ds-DNA linear SYN 19-MAY-2021
DEFINITION  3rd gen lentiviral Gateway destination vector, expression/RNAi, eGFP
            co-expression.
ACCESSION   .
VERSION     .
KEYWORDS    pLenti CMV GFP DEST (736-1)
SOURCE      synthetic DNA construct
  ORGANISM  synthetic DNA construct
REFERENCE   1 (bases 1 to 769)
  AUTHORS   Campeau E, Ruhl VE, Rodier F, Smith CL, Rahmberg BL, Fuss JO,
            Campisi J, Yaswen P, Cooper PK, Kaufman PD.
  TITLE     A versatile viral system for expression and depletion of proteins in
            mammalian cells.
  JOURNAL   PLoS One. 2009 Aug 6;4(8):e6529.
  PUBMED    19657394
REFERENCE   2 (bases 1 to 769)
  AUTHORS   .
  TITLE     Direct Submission
  JOURNAL   Exported May 19, 2021 from SnapGene Server 1.1.58
            http://www.snapgene.com
FEATURES             Location/Qualifiers
     source          1..769
                     /organism="synthetic DNA construct"
                     /mol_type="other DNA"
     primer_bind     complement(45..64)
                     /label=SV40pro-F
                     /note="SV40 promoter/origin, forward primer"
     polyA_signal    166..287
                     /label=SV40 poly(A) signal
                     /note="SV40 polyadenylation signal"
     primer_bind     complement(177..196)
                     /label=EBV-rev
                     /note="SV40 polyA terminator, reverse primer"
     primer_bind     231..250
                     /label=SV40pA-R
                     /note="SV40 polyA, reverse primer"
     LTR             359..592
                     /label=3' LTR (Delta-U3)
                     /note="self-inactivating 3' long terminal repeat (LTR) from
                     HIV-1"
     protein_bind    699..723
                     /gene="mutant version of attB"
                     /label=attB2
                     /bound_moiety="BP Clonase(TM)"
                     /note="recombination site for the Gateway(R) BP reaction"
ORIGIN
        1 aaagcctcct cactacttct ggaatagctc agaggccgag gcggcctcgg cctctgcata
       61 aataaaaaaa attagtcagc catggggcgg agaatgggcg gaactgggcg gagttagggg
      121 cgggatgggc ggagttaggg gcgggatagc tagagccaga catgataaga tacattgatg
      181 agtttggaca aaccacaact agaatgcagt gaaaaaaatg ctttatttgt gaaatttgtg
      241 atgctattgc tttatttgta accattataa gctgcaataa acaagttcct ctcactctct
      301 gatattcatt tctttgcaag ttataaatac tgaataataa gatgacatga actactactg
      361 ctagagattt tccacactga ctaaaagggt ctgagggatc tctagttacc agagtcacac
      421 aacagacggg cacacactac ttgaagcact caaggcaagc tttattgagg cttaagcagt
      481 gggttcccta gttagccaga gagctcccag gctcagatct ggtctaacca gagagaccca
      541 gtacaagcaa aaagcagatc ttgtcttcgt tgggagtgag ctagcccttc cagtcccccc
      601 ttttctttta aaaagtggct aagatctaca gctgccttgt aagtcattgg tcttaaaggt
      661 accgggccct cgagcggccg ccactgtgct ggatatcaac cactttgtac aagaaagctg
      721 aacgagaaac gtaaaatgat ataaatatca atatattaaa ttagatttt
//
