>Addgene plasmid #19732 | pLenti CMV GFP DEST (736-1) | addgene partial sequence | sequence record 78056 | T3 5'-GCAATTAACCCTCACTAAAGG-3'
ATGTAGTCTTATGCAATACTCTTGTAGTCTTGCAACATGGTAACGATGAGTTAGCAACATGCCTTACAAG
GAGAGAAAAAGCACCGTGCATGCCGATTGGTGGAAGTAAGGTGGTACGATCGTGCCTTATTAGGAAGGCA
ACAGACGGGTCTGACATGGATTGGACGAACCACTGAATTGCCGCATTGCAGAGATATTGTATTTAAGTGC
CTAGCTCGATACATAAACGGGTCTCTCTGGTTAGACCAGATCTGAGCCTGGGAGCTCTCTGGCTAACTAG
GGAACCCACTGCTTAAGCCTCAATAAAGCTTGCCTTGAGTGCTTCAAGTAGTGTGTGCCCGTCTGTTGTG
TGACTCTGGTAACTAGAGATCCCTCAGACCCTTTTAGTCAGTGTGGAAAATCTCTAGCAGTGGCGCCCGA
ACAGGGACTTGAAAGCGAAAGGGAAACCAGAGGAGCTCTCTCGACGCAGGACTCGGCTTGCTGAAGCGCG
CACGGCAAGAGGCGAGGGGCGGCGACTGGTGAGTACGCCAAAAATTTTGACTAGCGGAGGCTAGAAGGAG
AGAGATGGGTGCGAGAGCGTCAGTATTAAGCGGGGGAGAATTAGATCGCGATGGGAAAAAATTCGGTTAA
GGCCAGGGGGAAAGAAAAAATATAAATTAAAACATATAGTATGGGCAAGCAGGGAGCTAGAACGATTCGC
AGTTAATCCTGGCCTGTTAGAAACATCAGAAGGCTGTAGACAAATACTGGGACAGCTACAACCATCCCTT
CAGACAGGATCAGAAGAACTTAGATCATTATATAATACAGTAGCAACCCTCTATTGTGTGCATCAAAGGA
TAGAGATAA
